Addgene plasmid #68317: PX380 Treponema denticola Cas9
Purpose: Treponema denticola Cas9
Depositing lab: Feng Zhang. Depositing organization: Broad Institute.
Backbone
  Vector backbone: pDREAM
  Vector type: Mammalian Expression, CRISPR
Growth in bacteria
  Bacterial resistance: Ampicillin, 100 μg/mL
  Growth temperature: 37°C
  Growth strain: Stbl3
  Copy number: Unknown
Gene/Insert
  Gene/Insert name: TdCas9 (alt name: Treponema denticola Cas9)
  Species: Synthetic; Treponema denticola Cas9
  Promoter: CMV
  Tag / fusion protein: NLS (N terminal on insert); NLS (C terminal on insert); HA (N terminal on insert)
  Cloning method: Restriction Enzyme; 5′ cloning site AgeI (not destroyed); 3′ cloning site EcoRI (not destroyed)
  Sequencing primers: 5′ CMV-F; 3′ C-CMV-24 (5'-TATTAGGACAAGGCTGGTGGGCAC-3')
Terms and licenses: Academic/Nonprofit Terms; Industry Terms: Not Available to Industry
How to cite: PX380 Treponema denticola Cas9 was a gift from Feng Zhang (Addgene plasmid # 68317 ; http://n2t.net/addgene:68317 ; RRID:Addgene_68317)
