[The description below was written by a language model from this plasmid's Addgene catalogue record and pLannotate feature annotations shown in this document.]
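Description:
PX380 Treponema denticola Cas9 is a mammalian expression CRISPR plasmid of about 11.4 kb, built on the pDREAM backbone. It carries a synthetic coding sequence for the Cas9 orthologue from Treponema denticola (TdCas9). It is propagated in E. coli through a high-copy ColE1/pUC-type origin with ampicillin selection (AmpR). An f1 origin is also present. For selection in mammalian cells, the backbone has an SV40 early promoter driving a neomycin/kanamycin phosphotransferase gene, followed by an SV40 polyadenylation signal.

The TdCas9 insert was cloned between AgeI and EcoRI sites. It carries an N-terminal HA epitope tag for detection and nuclear localization signals at both ends to direct the nuclease to the nucleus. The feature table does not annotate the Cas9 open reading frame itself. A long unannotated stretch follows the HA tag fragment and lies between the attB1 and attB2 Gateway sites, which is consistent with the position of the insert. The catalogue lists CMV as the promoter, and the CMV enhancer/promoter sits upstream with an hGH polyadenylation signal downstream.

The backbone stacks further expression elements in front of the insert. These are a T7 promoter with a lac operator, paired with a T7 terminator, and a baculovirus p10 promoter. The cassette is also flanked by the lef2/ORF603 and ORF1629 baculovirus recombination regions, and a loxP site is present. In principle these parts would allow bacterial or insect-cell expression from the same plasmid, although the record describes only mammalian use. No guide RNA cassette is annotated, so a guide would presumably be supplied separately. The stated purpose is simply expression of TdCas9, which is consistent with evaluating this Cas9 orthologue for genome editing.
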