Features (pLannotate 1.2.2; 27 found; start..end, strand, type, name):
      4..39      +  CDS            lef2 (fragment): baculovirus late expression factor 2
    181..1008    +  misc_recomb    baculovirus recombination region (lef2/ORF603): contains ORF603 and part of lef2
   1086..1389    +  enhancer       CMV enhancer: human cytomegalovirus immediate early enhancer
   1390..1593    +  promoter       CMV promoter: human cytomegalovirus (CMV) immediate early promoter
   1615..1633    +  promoter       T7 promoter: promoter for bacteriophage T7 RNA polymerase
   1634..1658    +  protein_bind   lac operator: The lac repressor binds to the lac operator to inhibit transcription in E. coli. This inhibition can be relieved by adding lactose or isopropyl-β-D-thiogalactopyranoside (IPTG). lac repressor encoded by lacI
   1661..1770    +  promoter       p10 promoter: baculovirus promoter for expression in insect cells
   1772..1796    +  protein_bind   attB1: mutant version of attB; recombination site for the Gateway® BP reaction BP Clonase™
   1825..1852    +  CDS            3xHA (fragment): three tandem HA epitope tags
   6105..6122    -  promoter       SP6 promoter (fragment): promoter for bacteriophage SP6 RNA polymerase
   6127..6151    -  protein_bind   attB2: mutant version of attB; recombination site for the Gateway® BP reaction BP Clonase™
   6153..6629    +  polyA_signal   hGH poly(A) signal: human growth hormone polyadenylation signal
   6630..6677    +  terminator     T7 terminator: transcription terminator for bacteriophage T7 RNA polymerase
   6682..6724    +  polyA_signal   bGH poly(A) signal (fragment): bovine growth hormone polyadenylation signal
   6728..6749    +  promoter       SV40 promoter (fragment): SV40 enhancer and early promoter
   6770..7198    +  rep_origin     f1 ori (sequence partly withheld): f1 bacteriophage origin of replication; arrow indicates direction of (+) strand synthesis
   7212..7541    +  promoter       SV40 promoter: SV40 enhancer and early promoter
   7608..8399    +  CDS            neo: KKA2_KLEPN - Also known as kan, nptII. Experimental evidence at protein level: Swiss-Prot protein existence level 1. Resistance to kanamycin, neomycin, paromomycin, ribostamycin, butirosin and gentamicin B. From Klebsiella pneumoniae.
   8423..8581    +  CDS            ble (fragment): BLE_KLEPN - Experimental evidence at protein level: Swiss-Prot protein existence level 1. Binding protein with a strong affinity to the bleomycin family of antibiotics. Binds to CL990; an antimitotic-antibiotic compound. From Klebsiella pneumoniae.
   8576..8697    +  polyA_signal   SV40 poly(A) signal: SV40 polyadenylation signal
   8741..8796    +  polyA_signal   β-globin poly(A) signal: rabbit β-globin polyadenylation signal (Gil and Proudfoot, 1987)
   8884..8931    +  terminator     T7 terminator: transcription terminator for bacteriophage T7 RNA polymerase
   8944..9649    +  misc_recomb    baculovirus recombination region (ORF1629): contains part of ORF1629
   9658..9691    +  protein_bind   loxP: Cre-mediated recombination occurs in the 8-bp core sequence (GCATACAT). Cre recombinase
   9859..10446   -  rep_origin     ori: high-copy-number ColE1/pMB1/pBR322/pUC origin of replication
  10459..11319   -  CDS            AmpR: β-lactamase; bla; confers resistance to ampicillin, carbenicillin, and related antibiotics
  11320..11371   -  promoter       AmpR promoter (fragment): bla
>Addgene plasmid #68317 | PX380 Treponema denticola Cas9 | depositor full sequence | sequence record 119529 | PX380 Treponema denticola Cas9 sequence 11381 bps
TCCTGCATCTTTTAATCAAATCCCAAGATGTGTATAAACGCGCCGGTATGTACAGGAAGAGGTTTATACT
AAACTGTTACATTGCAAACGTGGTTTCGTGTGCCAAGTGTGAAAACCGATGTTTAATCAAGGCTCTGACG
CATTTCTACAACCACGACTCCAAGTGTGTGGGTGAAGTCATGCATCTTTTAATCAAATCCCAAGATGTGT
ATAAACCACCAAACTGCCAAAAAATGAAAACTGTCGACAAGCTCTGTCCGTTTGCTGGCAACTGCAAGGG
TCTCAATCCTATTTGTAATTATTGAATAATAAAACAATTATAAATGTCAAATTTGTTTTTTATTAACGAT
ACAAACCAAACGCAACAAGAACATTTGTAGTATTATCTATAATTGAAAACGCGTAGTTATAATCGCTGAG
GTAATATTTAAAATCATTTTCAAATGATTCACAGTTAATTTGCGACAATATAATTTTATTTTCACATAAA
CTAGACGCCTTGTCGTCTTCTTCTTCGTATTCCTTCTCTTTTTCATTTTTCTCTTCATAAAAATTAACAT
AGTTATTATCGTATCCATATATGTATCTATCGTATAGAGTAAATTTTTTGTTGTCATAAATATATATGTC
TTTTTTAATGGGGTGTATAGTACCGCTGCGCATAGTTTTTCTGTAATTTACAACAGTGCTATTTTCTGGT
AGTTCTTCGGAGTGTGTTGCTTTAATTATTAAATTTATATAATCAATGAATTTGGGATCGTCGGTTTTGT
ACAATATGTTGCCGGCATAGTACGCAGCTTCTTCTAGTTCAATTACACCATTTTTTAGCAGCACCGGATT
AACATAACTTTCCAAAATGTTGTACGAACCGTTAAACAAAAACAGTTCACCTCCCTTTTCTATACTATTG
TCTGCGAGCAGTTGTTTGTTGTTAAAAATAACAGCCATTGTAATGAGACGCACAAACTAATATCACAAAC
TGGAAATGTCTATCAATATATAGTTGCTGATGGCCGGCCCTCGAGTAGTTATTAATAGTAATCAATTACG
GGGTCATTAGTTCATAGCCCATATATGGAGTTCCGCGTTACATAACTTACGGTAAATGGCCCGCCTGGCT
GACCGCCCAACGACCCCCGCCCATTGACGTCAATAATGACGTATGTTCCCATAGTAACGCCAATAGGGAC
TTTCCATTGACGTCAATGGGTGGAGTATTTACGGTAAACTGCCCACTTGGCAGTACATCAAGTGTATCAT
ATGCCAAGTACGCCCCCTATTGACGTCAATGACGGTAAATGGCCCGCCTGGCATTATGCCCAGTACATGA
CCTTATGGGACTTTCCTACTTGGCAGTACATCTACGTATTAGTCATCGCTATTACCATGGTGATGCGGTT
TTGGCAGTACATCAATGGGCGTGGATAGCGGTTTGACTCACGGGGATTTCCAAGTCTCCACCCCATTGAC
GTCAATGGGAGTTTGTTTTGGCACCAAAATCAACGGGACTTTCCAAAATGTCGTAACAACTCCGCCCCAT
TGACGCAAATGGGCGGTAGGCGTGTACGGTGGGAGGTCTATATAAGCAGAGCTGGTTTAGTGAACCGTGG
ATCTTAATACGACTCACTATAGGGGAATTGTGAGCGGATAACAATTCCGGGACCTTTAATTCAACCCAAC
ACAATATATTATAGTTAAATAAGAATTATTATCAAATCATTTGTATATTAATTAAAATACTATACTGTAA
ATTACATTTTATTTACAATCAACAAGTTTGTACAAAAAAGCAGGCTAAGGAGATATACCACCGGTGCCAC
CATGTACCCATACGATGTTCCAGATTACGCTTCGCCGAAGAAAAAGCGCAAGGTCGAAGCGTCCATGAAA
AAAGAAATCAAAGACTACTTCCTGGGGCTGGATGTGGGGACTGGGAGCGTGGGGTGGGCTGTGACCGATA
CTGACTACAAACTGCTGAAGGCTAACCGAAAAGACCTGTGGGGCATGAGATGCTTCGAGACAGCCGAAAC
TGCTGAGGTGCGGAGACTGCACAGGGGAGCCAGGCGCCGAATCGAGCGGAGAAAGAAACGCATTAAGCTG
CTGCAGGAGCTGTTCTCTCAGGAAATCGCCAAAACCGATGAGGGCTTCTTTCAGAGAATGAAGGAAAGCC
CCTTTTACGCTGAGGACAAAACAATCCTGCAGGAAAACACTCTGTTCAATGACAAGGATTTTGCTGATAA
GACTTACCACAAAGCATATCCTACCATTAATCATCTGATCAAGGCTTGGATTGAGAACAAGGTGAAACCA
GACCCCCGACTGCTGTACCTGGCATGTCACAACATCATTAAGAAAAGGGGACATTTCCTGTTTGAAGGCG
ACTTCGATTCAGAGAATCAGTTTGATACCAGCATCCAGGCACTGTTCGAGTATCTGCGCGAGGACATGGA
GGTGGACATCGATGCCGACAGCCAGAAGGTCAAAGAGATTCTGAAGGATAGCTCCCTGAAGAACTCTGAA
AAACAGAGTCGGCTGAATAAGATCCTGGGGCTGAAGCCTTCCGACAAACAGAAGAAAGCCATCACAAACC
TGATTTCTGGAAACAAGATCAATTTCGCCGATCTGTACGACAATCCAGATCTGAAGGACGCTGAGAAAAA
CTCAATCAGCTTCTCCAAGGACGATTTTGATGCACTGAGTGACGATCTGGCCTCAATTCTGGGCGACAGC
TTTGAACTGCTGCTGAAGGCCAAAGCTGTCTATAACTGCTCTGTGCTGAGTAAGGTCATCGGGGACGAGC
AGTACCTGAGCTTCGCCAAGGTGAAAATCTACGAAAAGCACAAAACCGATCTGACAAAGCTGAAAAACGT
GATCAAGAAACATTTCCCCAAGGACTACAAGAAGGTCTTTGGATACAACAAGAACGAGAAAAACAACAAC
AATTACTCCGGCTATGTGGGAGTCTGTAAGACCAAGAGTAAGAAACTGATCATTAACAACTCAGTCAACC
AGGAAGATTTCTACAAGTTTCTGAAAACTATCCTGTCAGCCAAGAGCGAGATCAAGGAAGTGAATGACAT
CCTGACCGAGATTGAAACTGGCACCTTTCTGCCAAAGCAGATCTCTAAAAGTAACGCAGAGATTCCCTAT
CAGCTGAGGAAAATGGAGCTGGAAAAGATCCTGTCCAATGCCGAAAAGCACTTCTCTTTTCTGAAGCAGA
AAGACGAAAAAGGACTGTCACATAGCGAGAAGATCATTATGCTGCTGACCTTCAAGATCCCTTACTATAT
TGGCCCAATCAACGATAATCACAAGAAATTCTTTCCCGACAGATGCTGGGTGGTCAAGAAAGAGAAATCC
CCTTCTGGCAAGACCACACCATGGAACTTCTTTGATCATATCGACAAGGAAAAAACAGCAGAGGCCTTCA
TTACTTCTAGGACCAATTTTTGCACTTACCTGGTGGGAGAGAGCGTCCTGCCTAAGTCTAGTCTGCTGTA
CTCCGAATATACCGTGCTGAACGAGATCAACAATCTGCAGATCATTATCGATGGCAAGAATATTTGTGAC
ATCAAGCTGAAACAGAAGATCTACGAGGACCTGTTCAAGAAGTACAAGAAAATTACCCAGAAGCAGATCA
GCACCTTCATCAAGCACGAAGGCATCTGCAACAAAACCGATGAAGTGATCATCCTGGGGATTGACAAGGA
ATGTACATCAAGCCTGAAAAGCTACATCGAGCTGAAAAACATTTTCGGCAAGCAGGTGGATGAGATCTCC
ACTAAGAATATGCTGGAGGAAATTATCAGATGGGCTACCATCTACGACGAGGGGGAAGGAAAGACCATCC
TGAAAACAAAGATCAAGGCAGAATACGGAAAGTATTGCTCCGACGAGCAGATTAAGAAAATCCTGAACCT
GAAGTTCTCCGGCTGGGGGCGACTGTCTCGGAAATTTCTGGAGACAGTGACTAGTGAAATGCCCGGCTTC
TCAGAACCTGTCAATATTATCACCGCCATGAGGGAGACACAGAACAATCTGATGGAGCTGCTGTCCTCTG
AGTTCACCTTCACCGAGAACATTAAGAAAATCAATTCTGGATTCGAAGATGCCGAGAAGCAGTTTAGTTA
CGACGGCCTGGTGAAACCACTGTTTCTGAGTCCCTCAGTCAAGAAAATGCTGTGGCAGACCCTGAAGCTG
GTGAAAGAGATTAGCCATATCACACAGGCCCCCCCTAAGAAAATTTTCATCGAAATGGCAAAGGGGGCCG
AGCTGGAACCTGCTCGGACTAAGACCAGACTGAAAATCCTGCAGGATCTGTATAACAATTGTAAGAACGA
TGCTGACGCCTTCAGCTCAGAGATCAAAGACCTGAGCGGAAAGATTGAGAACGAAGATAATCTGAGGCTG
CGCTCCGACAAGCTGTACCTGTACTATACTCAGCTGGGGAAATGCATGTATTGTGGAAAGCCAATTGAGA
TCGGCCACGTGTTCGATACCTCAAACTACGATATTGACCATATCTATCCCCAGAGCAAGATCAAAGACGA
TAGCATTTCCAATCGGGTGCTGGTCTGCAGCTCCTGTAACAAGAACAAGGAGGACAAGTACCCACTGAAA
TCAGAGATCCAGAGCAAGCAGCGCGGCTTCTGGAACTTTCTGCAGCGAAACAATTTCATTTCTCTGGAGA
AGCTGAATAGACTGACAAGGGCCACTCCAATCAGTGACGATGAGACAGCCAAGTTTATTGCTAGGCAGCT
GGTGGAAACTCGCCAGGCTACCAAGGTGGCCGCTAAAGTCCTGGAAAAGATGTTCCCCGAGACAAAAATC
GTGTACAGCAAGGCCGAGACTGTCTCCATGTTCCGGAACAAGTTTGATATCGTGAAGTGCAGAGAAATTA
ACGATTTTCACCATGCTCACGACGCATACCTGAATATCGTGGTCGGCAACGTGTATAATACCAAGTTCAC
AAACAATCCTTGGAACTTTATCAAGGAGAAAAGAGATAATCCAAAGATTGCTGACACCTACAACTACTAT
AAGGTGTTCGATTATGACGTCAAAAGGAACAATATCACAGCATGGGAGAAGGGGAAAACTATTATCACCG
TGAAAGACATGCTGAAGAGAAACACACCAATCTACACTAGGCAGGCAGCCTGTAAGAAAGGGGAGCTGTT
CAATCAGACCATTATGAAGAAAGGACTGGGCCAGCACCCCCTGAAGAAAGAAGGACCTTTTTCCAATATC
TCTAAATACGGCGGGTATAACAAGGTGAGCGCTGCATACTATACACTGATTGAGTATGAGGAAAAGGGCA
ACAAAATCCGCTCCCTGGAAACTATTCCCCTGTACCTGGTGAAAGATATCCAGAAGGATCAGGACGTCCT
GAAGTCTTATCTGACAGACCTGCTGGGGAAGAAAGAGTTCAAGATCCTGGTGCCCAAGATCAAGATCAAC
AGCCTGCTGAAGATCAATGGGTTTCCTTGCCATATTACAGGAAAAACTAACGATAGTTTCCTGCTGCGCC
CTGCCGTGCAGTTTTGCTGTTCAAACAATGAGGTCCTGTACTTCAAGAAAATTATCCGGTTTTCCGAAAT
CCGCTCTCAGCGAGAGAAGATCGGGAAAACAATTAGCCCATACGAGGACCTGAGCTTCCGGTCATATATC
AAGGAGAACCTGTGGAAGAAAACTAAGAACGATGAAATCGGAGAGAAGGAATTTTACGACCTGCTGCAGA
AGAAAAACCTGGAGATCTATGATATGCTGCTGACTAAGCACAAAGACACCATCTACAAGAAACGCCCTAA
TTCTGCCACCATTGATATCCTGGTGAAGGGGAAAGAGAAGTTCAAAAGCCTGATTATCGAAAACCAGTTT
GAAGTGATCCTGGAGATCCTGAAGCTGTTTTCTGCAACACGGAATGTCAGTGACCTGCAGCATATCGGAG
GCAGCAAGTACTCCGGCGTGGCCAAAATCGGGAACAAGATCTCTAGTCTGGATAACTGTATCCTGATCTA
TCAGTCCATCACCGGCATCTTCGAGAAACGGATCGACCTGCTGAAGGTGTAAGAATTCGGTACCGAGCTC
AAGCTTGCGGCCGCCTATAGTGTCACCTAAATCGTAACCCAGCTTTCTTGTACAAAGTGGTCGGGTGGCA
TCCCTGTGACCCCTCCCCAGTGCCTCTCCTGGCCCTGGAAGTTGCCACTCCAGTGCCCACCAGCCTTGTC
CTAATAAAATTAAGTTGCATCATTTTGTCTGACTAGGTGTCCTTCTATAATATTATGGGGTGGAGGGGGG
TGGTATGGAGCAAGGGGCAAGTTGGGATGACAACCTGTAGGGCCTGCGGGGTCTATTGGGAACCAAGCTG
GAGTGCAGTGGCACAATCTTGGCTCACTGCAATCTCCGCCTCCTGGGTTCAAGCGATTCTCCTGCCTCAG
CCTCCCGAGTTGTTGGGATTCCAGGCATGCATGACCAGGCTCAGCTAATTTTTGTTTTTTTGGTAGAGAC
GGGGTTTCACCATATTGGCCAGGCTGGTCTCCAACTCCTAATCTCAGGTGATCTACCCACCTTGGCCTCC
CAAATTGCTGGGATTACAGGCGTGAACCACTGCTCCCTTCCCTGTCCTTCTAGCATAACCCCTTGGGGCC
TCTAAACGGGTCTTGAGGGGTTTTTTGTCTAGAAGACAATAGCAGGCATGCTGGGGATGCGGTGGGCTCT
ATGGCTTCTGAGGCGGAAAGAACCAGCTGGGGCTCTAGGGGGTATCCCC
[124 nt withheld, positions 6770-6893]
C
[91 nt withheld, positions 6895-6985]
A
[49 nt withheld, positions 6987-7035]
CCTTTGACGTTGGAGTCCACGTTCTTT
[37 nt withheld, positions 7063-7099]
ACCCTATCTCGGTCTATTCTTTTGATTTATAAGGGATTTTGCCGATTTCGGCCTATTGGTTAAAAAATGA
GCTGATTTAACAAAAATTTAACGCGAATTAATTCTGTGGAATGTGTGTCAGTTAGGGTGTGGAAAGTCCC
CAGGCTCCCCAGCAGGCAGAAGTATGCAAAGCATGCATCTCAATTAGTCAGCAACCAGGTGTGGAAAGTC
CCCAGGCTCCCCAGCAGGCAGAAGTATGCAAAGCATGCATCTCAATTAGTCAGCAACCATAGTCCCGCCC
CTAACTCCGCCCATCCCGCCCCTAACTCCGCCCAGTTCCGCCCATTCTCCGCCCCATGGCTGACTAATTT
TTTTTATTTATGCAGAGGCCGAGGCCGCCTCTGCCTCTGAGCTATTCCAGAAGTAGTGAGGAGGCTTTTT
TGGAGGCCTAGGCTTTTGCAAAAAGCTCCCGGGAGCTTGTATATCCATTTTCGGATCTGATCAAGAGACA
GGATGAGGATCGTTTCGCATGATTGAACAAGATGGATTGCACGCAGGTTCTCCGGCCGCTTGGGTGGAGA
GGCTATTCGGCTATGACTGGGCACAACAGACAATCGGCTGCTCTGATGCCGCCGTGTTCCGGCTGTCAGC
GCAGGGGCGCCCGGTTCTTTTTGTCAAGACCGACCTGTCCGGTGCCCTGAATGAACTGCAGGACGAGGCA
GCGCGGCTATCGTGGCTGGCCACGACGGGCGTTCCTTGCGCAGCTGTGCTCGACGTTGTCACTGAAGCGG
GAAGGGACTGGCTGCTATTGGGCGAAGTGCCGGGGCAGGATCTCCTGTCATCTCACCTTGCTCCTGCCGA
GAAAGTATCCATCATGGCTGATGCAATGCGGCGGCTGCATACGCTTGATCCGGCTACCTGCCCATTCGAC
CACCAAGCGAAACATCGCATCGAGCGAGCACGTACTCGGATGGAAGCCGGTCTTGTCGATCAGGATGATC
TGGACGAAGAGCATCAGGGGCTCGCGCCAGCCGAACTGTTCGCCAGGCTCAAGGCGCGCATGCCCGACGG
CGAGGATCTCGTCGTGACCCATGGCGATGCCTGCTTGCCGAATATCATGGTGGAAAATGGCCGCTTTTCT
GGATTCATCGACTGTGGCCGGCTGGGTGTGGCGGACCGCTATCAGGACATAGCGTTGGCTACCCGTGATA
TTGCTGAAGAGCTTGGCGGCGAATGGGCTGACCGCTTCCTCGTGCTTTACGGTATCGCCGCTCCCGATTC
GCAGCGCATCGCCTTCTATCGCCTTCTTGACGAGTTCTTCTGAGCGGGACTCTGGGGTTCGAAATGACCG
ACCAAGCGACGCCCAACCTGCCATCACGAGATTTCGATTCCACCGCCGCCTTCTATGAAAGGTTGGGCTT
CGGAATCGTTTTCCGGGACGCCGGCTGGATGATCCTCCAGCGCGGGGATCTCATGCTGGAGTTCTTCGCC
CACCCCAACTTGTTTATTGCAGCTTATAATGGTTACAAATAAAGCAATAGCATCACAAATTTCACAAATA
AAGCATTTTTTTCACTGCATTCTAGTTGTGGTTTGTCCAAACTCATCAATGTATCTTATCATGTCTGTTC
ATGAAGCCCCTTGAGCATCTGACTTCTGGCTAATAAAGGAAATTTATTTTCATTGCAATAGTGTGTTGGA
ATTTTTTGTGTCTCTCACTCGGAAGGACATATGGGAGGGCAAATCATTTAAAACATCAGAATGAGTATTT
GGTTTAGAGTTTGGCAACATATGCCCATATGTAACTAGCATAACCCCTTGGGGCCTCTAAACGGGTCTTG
AGGGGTTTTTTGCTGAAAGCATGCGGAGGAAATTCTCCTTGAAGTTTCCCTGGTGTTCAAAGTAAAGGAG
TTTGCACCAGACGCACCTCTGTTCACTGGTCCGGCGTATTAAAACACGATACATTGTTATTAGTACATTT
ATTAAGCGCTAGATTCTGTGCGTTGTTGATTTACAGACAATTGTTGTACGTATTTTAATAATTCATTAAA
TTTATAATCTTTAGGGTGGTATGTTAGAGCGAAAATCAAATGATTTTCAGCGTCTTTATATCTGAATTTA
AATATTAAATCCTCAATAGATTTGTAAAATAGGTTTCGATTAGTTTCAAACAAGGGTTGTTTTTCCGAAC
CGATGGCTGGACTATCTAATGGATTTTCGCTCAACGCCACAAAACTTGCCAAATCTTGTAGCAGCAATCT
AGCTTTGTCGATATTCGTTTGTGTTTTGTTTTGTAATAAAGGTTCGACGTCGTTCAAAATATTATGCGCT
TTTGTATTTCTTTCATCACTGTCGTTAGTGTACAATTGACTCGACGTAAACACGTTAAATAGAGCTTGGA
CATATTTAACATCGGGCGTGTTAGCTTTATTAGGCCGATTATCGTCGTCGTCCCAACCCTCGTCGTTAGA
AGTTGCTTCCGAAGACGATTTTGCCATAGCCACACGACGCCTATTAATTGTGTCGGCTAACACGTCCGCG
ATCAAATTTGTAGTTGAGCTTTTTGGAATTGCGATCGCATAACTTCGTATAGCATACATTATACGAAGTT
ATAAGCTCGGAACGCTGCGCTCGGTCGTTCGGCTGCGGCGAGCGGTATCAGCTCACTCAAAGGCGGTAAT
ACGGTTATCCACAGAATCAGGGGATAACGCAGGAAAGAACATGTGAGCAAAAGGCCAGCAAAAGGCCAGG
AACCGTAAAAAGGCCGCGTTGCTGGCGTTTTTCCATAGGCTCCGCCCCCTGACGAGCATCACAAAAATCG
ACGCTCAAGTCAGAGGTGGCGAAACCCGACAGGACTATAAAGATACCAGGCGTTTCCCCCTGGAAGCTCC
CTCGTGCGCTCTCCTGTTCCGACCCTGCCGCTTACCGGATACCTGTCCGCCTTTCTCCCTTCGGGAAGCG
TGGCGCTTTCTCAATGCTCACGCTGTAGGTATCTCAGTTCGGTGTAGGTCGTTCGCTCCAAGCTGGGCTG
TGTGCACGAACCCCCCGTTCAGCCCGACCGCTGCGCCTTATCCGGTAACTATCGTCTTGAGTCCAACCCG
GTAAGACACGACTTATCGCCACTGGCAGCAGCCACTGGTAACAGGATTAGCAGAGCGAGGTATGTAGGCG
GTGCTACAGAGTTCTTGAAGTGGTGGCCTAACTACGGCTACACTAGAAGAACAGTATTTGGTATCTGCGC
TCTGCTGAAGCCAGTTACCTTCGGAAAAAGAGTTGGTAGCTCTTGATCCGGCAAACAAACCACCGCTGGT
AGCGGTGGTTTTTTTGTTTGCAAGCAGCAGATTACGCGCAGAAAAAAAGGATCTCAAGAAGATCCTTTGT
TACCAATGCTTAATCAGTGAGGCACCTATCTCAGCGATCTGTCTATTTCGTTCATCCATAGTTGCCTGAC
TCCCCGTCGTGTAGATAACTACGATACGGGAGGGCTTACCATCTGGCCCCAGTGCTGCAATGATACCGCG
AGACCCACGCTCACCGGCTCCAGATTTATCAGCAATAAACCAGCCAGCCGGAAGGGCCGAGCGCAGAAGT
GGTCCTGCAACTTTATCCGCCTCCATCCAGTCTATTAATTGTTGCCGGGAAGCTAGAGTAAGTAGTTCGC
CAGTTAATAGTTTGCGCAACGTTGTTGCCATTGCTACAGGCATCGTGGTGTCACGCTCGTCGTTTGGTAT
GGCTTCATTCAGCTCCGGTTCCCAACGATCAAGGCGAGTTACATGATCCCCCATGTTGTGCAAAAAAGCG
GTTAGCTCCTTCGGTCCTCCGATCGTTGTCAGAAGTAAGTTGGCCGCAGTGTTATCACTCATGGTTATGG
CAGCACTGCATAATTCTCTTACTGTCATGCCATCCGTAAGATGCTTTTCTGTGACTGGTGAGTACTCAAC
CAAGTCATTCTGAGAATAGTGTATGCGGCGACCGAGTTGCTCTTGCCCGGCGTCAATACGGGATAATACC
GCGCCACATAGCAGAACTTTAAAAGTGCTCATCATTGGAAAACGTTCTTCGGGGCGAAAACTCTCAAGGA
TCTTACCGCTGTTGAGATCCAGTTCGATGTAACCCACTCGTGCACCCAACTGATCTTCAGCATCTTTTAC
TTTCACCAGCGTTTCTGGGTGAGCAAAAACAGGAAGGCAAAATGCCGCAAAAAAGGGAATAAGGGCGACA
CGGAAATGTTGAATACTCATACTCTTCCTTTTTCAATATTATTGAAGCATTTATCAGGGTTATTGTCTCA
TGTCCGCGCGTT
