>Addgene plasmid #68317 | PX380 Treponema denticola Cas9 | addgene partial sequence | sequence record 122690 | CMV-F 5'-CGCAAATGGGCGGTAGGCGTG-3'
CTATATAAGCAGAGCTGGTTTAGTGAACCGTGGATCTTAATACGACTCACTATAGGGGAATTGTGAGCGG
ATAACAATTCCGGGACCTTTAATTCAACCCAACACAATATATTATAGTTAAATAAGAATTATTATCAAAT
CATTTGTATATTAATTAAAATACTATACTGTAAATTACATTTTATTTACAATCAACAAGTTTGTACAAAA
AAGCAGGCTAAGGAGATATACCACCGGTGCCACCATGTACCCATACGATGTTCCAGATTACGCTTCGCCG
AAGAAAAAGCGCAAGGTCGAAGCGTCCATGAAAAAAGAAATCAAAGACTACTTCCTGGGGCTGGATGTGG
GGACTGGGAGCGTGGGGTGGGCTGTGACCGATACTGACTACAAACTGCTGAAGGCTAACCGAAAAGACCT
GTGGGGCATGAGATGCTTCGAGACAGCCGAAACTGCTGAGGTGCGGAGACTGCACAGGGGAGCCAGGCGC
CGAATCGAGCGGAGAAAGAAACGCATTAAGCTGCTGCAGGAGCTGTTCTCTCAGGAAATCGCCAAAACCG
ATGAGGGCTTCTTTCAGAGAATGAAGGAAAGCCCCTTTTACGCTGAGGACAAAACAATCCTGCAGGAAAA
CACTCTGTTCAATGACAAGGATTTTGCTGATAAGACTTACCACAAAGCATATCCTACCATTAATCATCTG
ATCAAGGCTTGGATTGAGAACAAGGTGAAACCAGACCCCCGACTGCTGTACCTGGCATGTCACAACATCA
TTAAGAAAAGGGGACATTTCCTGTTTGAAGGCGACTTCGATTCAGAGAATCAGTTTGATACCAGCATCCA
GGCACTGTTCGAGTATCTGCGCGAGGACATGGAGGTGGACATCGATGCCGACAGCCAGAAGGTCAAAGAG
ATTCTGAAGGATAGCTCCCTGAAGAACTCTGAAAAACAGAGTCGGCTGAATAAGATCCTGGGGCTGAAGC
CTTCCGACAAACAGAAGAAAGCCATCACAAACCTGATTTCTGGAAACAAGATCAATTTCGCCGATCTGTA
CGACAATCCAGATCTGAAGGACGCTGAGAAAA
