>Addgene plasmid #68317 | PX380 Treponema denticola Cas9 | addgene partial sequence | sequence record 122691 | C-CMV-24 5'-TATTAGGACAAGGCTGGTGGGCAC-3'
CCAGGAGAGGCACTGGGGAGGGGTCACAGGGATGCCACCCGACCACTTTGTACAAGAAAGCTGGGTTACG
ATTTAGGTGACACTATAGGCGGCCGCAAGCTTGAGCTCGGTACCGAATTCTTACACCTTCAGCAGGTCGA
TCCGTTTCTCGAAGATGCCGGTGATGGACTGATAGATCAGGATACAGTTATCCAGACTAGAGATCTTGTT
CCCGATTTTGGCCACGCCGGAGTACTTGCTGCCTCCGATATGCTGCAGGTCACTGACATTCCGTGTTGCA
GAAAACAGCTTCAGGATCTCCAGGATCACTTCAAACTGGTTTTCGATAATCAGGCTTTTGAACTTCTCTT
TCCCCTTCACCAGGATATCAATGGTGGCAGAATTAGGGCGTTTCTTGTAGATGGTGTCTTTGTGCTTAGT
CAGCAGCATATCATAGATCTCCAGGTTTTTCTTCTGCAGCAGGTCGTAAAATTCCTTCTCTCCGATTTCA
TCGTTCTTAGTTTTCTTCCACAGGTTCTCCTTGATATATGACCGGAAGCTCAGGTCCTCGTATGGGCTAA
TTGTTTTCCCGATCTTCTCTCGCTGAGAGCGGATTTCGGAAAACCGGATAATTTTCTTGAAGTACAGGAC
CTCATTGTTTGAACAGCAAAACTGCACGGCAGGGCGCAGCAGGAAACTATCGTTAGTTTTTCCTGTAATA
TGGCAAGGAAACCCATTGATCTTCAGCAGGCTGTTGATCTTGATCTTGGGCACCAGGATCTTGAACTCTT
TCTTCCCCAGCAGGTCTGTCAGATAAGACTTCAGGACGTCCTGATCCTTCTGGATATCTTTCACCAGGTA
CAGGGGAATAGTTTCCAGGGAGCGGATTTTGTTGCCCTTTTCCTCATACTCAATCAGTGTATAGTATGCA
GCGCTCACCTTGTTATACCCGCCGTATTTAGAGATATTGGAAAAAGGTCCTTCTTTCTTCAGGG
